>Addgene plasmid #54681 | wtEos-N1 | depositor partial sequence | sequence record 85078 | insert sequence
GGGACTTTCCAAAATGTCGTAACAACTCCGCCCCATTGACGCAAATGGGCGGTAGGCGTGTACGGTGGGA
GGTCTATATAAGCAGAGCTGGTTTAGTGAACCGTCAGATCCGCTAGCGCTACCGGACTCAGATCTCGAGC
TCAAGCTTCGAATTCTGCAGTCGACGGTACCGCGGGCCCGGGATCCACCGGTCGCCACCATGGTGAGTGC
GATTAAGCCAGACATGAAGATCAACCTCCGTATGGAAGGCAACGTAAACGGGCACCACTTTGTGATCGAC
GGAGATGGTACAGGCAAGCCTTTTGAGGGAAAACAGAGTATGGATCTTGAAGTCAAAGAGGGCGGACCTC
TGCCTTTTGCCTTTGATATCCTGACCACTGCATTCCATTACGGCAACAGGGTATTCGCCGAATATCCAGA
CCACATACAAGACTATTTTAAGCAGTCGTTTCCTAAGGGGTATTCGTGGGAACGAAGCTTGACTTTCGAA
GACGGGGGCATTTGCATTGCCAGAAACGACATAACAATGGAAGGGGACACTTTCTATAATAAAGTTCGAT
TTCACGGTGTAAACTTTCCCGCCAATGGTCCAGTTATGCAGAAGAAGACGCTGAAATGGGAGCCCTCCAC
TGAGAAAATGTATGTGCGTGATGGAGTGCTGACGGGTGATATTACCATGGCTTTGTTGCTTGAAGGAAAT
GCCCATTACCGATGTGACTTCAGAACTACTTACAAAGCTAAGGAGAAGGGTGTCAAGTTACCAGGCTACC
ACTTTGTGGACCACTGCATTGAGATTTTAAGCCATGACAAAGATTACAACAAGGTTAAGCTGTATGAGCA
TGCTGTTGCTCATTCTGGATTGCCTGACAATGCCAGACGATAAGCGGCCGCGACTCTAGATCATAATCAG
CCATACCACATTTGTAGAGGTTTTACTTGCTTTAAAAAACCTCCCACACCTCCCCCTGAACCTGAAACAT
AAAATGAATGCAAT
