>Addgene plasmid #54681 | wtEos-N1 | addgene partial sequence | sequence record 89762 | CMV-F 5'-CGCAAATGGGCGGTAGGCGTG-3'
ACCGTCAGATCCGCTAGCGCTACCGGACTCAGATCTCGAGCTCAAGCTTCGAATTCTGCAGTCGACGGTA
CCGCGGGCCCGGGATCCACCGGTCGCCACCATGGTGAGTGCGATTAAGCCAGACATGAAGATCAACCTCC
GTATGGAAGGCAACGTAAACGGGCACCACTTTGTGATCGACGGAGATGGTACAGGCAAGCCTTTTGAGGG
AAAACAGAGTATGGATCTTGAAGTCAAAGAGGGCGGACCTCTGCCTTTTGCCTTTGATATCCTGACCACT
GCATTCCATTACGGCAACAGGGTATTCGCCGAATATCCAGACCACATACAAGACTATTTTAAGCAGTCGT
TTCCTAAGGGGTATTCGTGGGAACGAAGCTTGACTTTCGAAGACGGGGGCATTTGCATTGCCAGAAACGA
CATAACAATGGAAGGGGACACTTTCTATAATAAAGTTCGATTTCACGGTGTAAACTTTCCCGCCAATGGT
CCAGTTATGCAGAAGAAGACGCTGAAATGGGAGCCCTCCACTGAGAAAATGTATGTGCGTGATGGAGTGC
TGACGGGTGATATTACCATGGCTTTGTTGCTTGAAGGAAATGCCCATTACCGATGTGACTTCAGAACTAC
TTACAAAGCTAAGGAGAAGGGTGTCAAGTTACCAGGCTACCACTTTGTGGACCACTGCATTGAGATTTTA
AGCCATGACAAAGATTACAACAAGGTTAAGCTGTATGAGCATGCTGTTGCTCATTCTGGATTGCCTGACA
ATGCCAGACGATAAGCGGCCGCGACTCTAGATCATAATCAGCCATACCACATTTGTAGAGGTTTTACTTG
CTTTAAA
