[The description below was written by a language model from this plasmid's Addgene catalogue record.]
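Description:
wtEos-N1 is an empty mammalian expression backbone of about 4.75 kb, designed as an N1-style cloning vector for making fluorescent fusion proteins. It carries no gene of interest. Instead, the backbone supplies the coding sequence for wild-type Eos (wtEos), positioned so that a gene cloned into the vector acquires the fluorescent protein at its C terminus. In the usual N1 convention, the user's open reading frame is inserted upstream of, and in frame with, the fluorescent protein. The record includes no feature table and does not name the promoter, polyadenylation signal, cloning sites or origins of replication, so these details cannot be confirmed from the available information.

The plasmid is propagated in E. coli as a high-copy construct under kanamycin selection. In mammalian cells it confers neomycin resistance, allowing stable transfectants to be selected with G418.

The payload's key feature is the spectral behaviour of the tag. The record lists two excitation/emission pairs, 505/516 nm and 569/581 nm, corresponding to a green and an orange-red state. This fits Eos's general character as a green-to-red photoconvertible fluorescent protein, which switches emission colour after irradiation with near-UV or violet light. A vector of this type is typically used to build C-terminally Eos-tagged fusions for live-cell localization studies, for optically highlighting and tracking a subpopulation of a protein, and for related photoconversion-based imaging. The record itself states only that it is an N1 cloning vector and gives no specific application.
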