Addgene plasmid #54681: wtEos-N1
Purpose: (Empty Backbone) Localization: N1 Cloning Vector, Excitation: 505 / 569, Emission: 516 / 581
Depositing lab: Michael Davidson. Depositing organization: Florida State University, Tallahassee.
Backbone
  Vector backbone: wtEos-N1
  Backbone size (bp): 4750
  Vector type: Mammalian Expression
  Selectable markers: Neomycin (select with G418)
  Tag / fusion protein: wtEos (C terminal on backbone)
Growth in bacteria
  Bacterial resistance: Kanamycin, 50 μg/mL
  Growth temperature: 37°C
  Growth strain: DH5alpha
  Copy number: High Copy
Gene/Insert
  Gene/Insert name: None
  Tag / fusion protein: wtEos (C terminal on backbone)
Terms and licenses: Academic/Nonprofit Terms; Industry Terms
Depositor comments: . Excitation = 505 / 569; Emission = 516 / 581
How to cite: wtEos-N1 was a gift from Michael Davidson (Addgene plasmid # 54681 ; http://n2t.net/addgene:54681 ; RRID:Addgene_54681)
